Addgene plasmid #147108: pCMV128-Rluc-CTE-GAG_O
Purpose: Mammalian Expression of Rluc-CTE-GAG
Depositing lab: Elisa Izaurralde. Depositing organization: Max Planck Institute for Developmental Biology. Publication: Structure-function studies of nucleocytoplasmic transport of retroviral genomic RNA by mRNA export factor TAP. Teplova M, Wohlbold L, Khin NW, Izaurralde E, Patel DJ. Nat Struct Mol Biol. 2011 Aug 7;18(9):990-8. doi: 10.1038/nsmb.2094. PubMed 21822283.
Backbone
  Vector backbone: Unknown
  Vector type: Mammalian Expression
Growth in bacteria
  Bacterial resistance: Ampicillin, 100 μg/mL
  Growth temperature: 37°C
  Growth strain: DH5alpha
  Copy number: High Copy
Gene/Insert
  Gene/Insert name: Rluc-CTE-GAG
  Species: HIV
  Cloning method: Unknown
Terms and licenses: Academic/Nonprofit Terms; Industry Terms: Not Available to Industry
Depositor comments: Plasmids from this collection were made available to the research community and donated after the lab closed. Please note that the sequence provided by the depositing laboratory may be theoretical/predicted or based on Sanger sequencing results. There may be discrepancies between sequencing results obtained by Addgene and the depositor sequence. If an Addgene verified sequence is not available, please contact before placing your order to request that our lab fully sequence the plasmid.
How to cite: pCMV128-Rluc-CTE-GAG_O was a gift from Elisa Izaurralde (Addgene plasmid # 147108 ; http://n2t.net/addgene:147108 ; RRID:Addgene_147108)
