[The description below was written by a language model from this plasmid's Addgene catalogue record and pLannotate feature annotations shown in this document.]
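Description:
pCMV128-Rluc-CTE-GAG_O is a 7.2 kb mammalian expression plasmid carrying a Renilla luciferase reporter set within HIV-1-derived sequence. The repository lists the backbone as unknown, but the annotation shows a pUC-type bacterial framework. This includes a high-copy ColE1/pMB1 origin, the bla gene with its own promoter for ampicillin selection, and remnants of the lac promoter/operator, lacZα, the pUC multiple cloning site, bom and rop. No mammalian selection marker or eukaryotic origin of replication is annotated, which suggests transient transfection.

The expression unit is driven by the human CMV immediate-early enhancer and promoter. Downstream lie short fragments of HIV-1 tat and vpu, then a human codon-optimised Renilla luciferase (hRluc) open reading frame, two env fragments, a nef fragment and the HIV-1 3' LTR, which would be expected to supply the polyadenylation signal. The insert name indicates a constitutive transport element (CTE), the retroviral RNA structure recognised by the cellular mRNA export factor TAP. However, no CTE is annotated in the feature table. An unannotated gap of roughly 100 nt between the two env fragments is a possible location, but the record does not confirm it. The meaning of "GAG" in the name is also not explained; it may denote a sequence variant of the element. The repository gives the species as HIV, which fits the flanking sequences.

The associated study concerns TAP-mediated nuclear export of retroviral genomic RNA. In that context the construct most plausibly serves as a reporter in which luciferase output reflects CTE-dependent export of the transcript. The depositor sequence may be theoretical rather than fully verified.
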