Features (pLannotate 1.2.2; 20 found; start..end, strand, type, name):
     96..200     +  promoter       AmpR promoter: bla
    201..1061    +  CDS            AmpR: β-lactamase; bla; confers resistance to ampicillin, carbenicillin, and related antibiotics
   1232..1820    +  rep_origin     ori: high-copy-number ColE1/pMB1/pBR322/pUC origin of replication
   2003..2095    +  CDS            lacI (fragment): lac repressor; lacI; The lac repressor binds to the lac operator to inhibit transcription in E. coli. This inhibition can be relieved by adding lactose or isopropyl-β-D-thiogalactopyranoside (IPTG).
   2108..2129    +  protein_bind   CAP binding site: CAP binding activates transcription in the presence of cAMP. E. coli catabolite activator protein
   2144..2174    +  promoter       lac promoter: promoter for the E. coli lac operon
   2182..2198    +  protein_bind   lac operator: The lac repressor binds to the lac operator to inhibit transcription in E. coli. This inhibition can be relieved by adding lactose or isopropyl-β-D-thiogalactopyranoside (IPTG). lac repressor encoded by lacI
   2235..2257    -  misc_feature   MCS (fragment): pUC18/19 multiple cloning site
   2338..2717    +  enhancer       CMV enhancer: human cytomegalovirus immediate early enhancer
   2718..2919    +  promoter       CMV promoter: human cytomegalovirus (CMV) immediate early promoter
   2921..3115    +  CDS            tat (fragment): TAT_HV112 - Experimental evidence at protein level: Swiss-Prot protein existence level 1. Extracellular circulating Tat can be endocytosed by surrounding uninfected cells via the binding to several surface receptors such as CD26, CXCR4, heparan sulfate proteoglycans (HSPG) or LDLR. Neurons are rarely infected, but they internalize Tat via their LDLR. Through its interaction with nuclear HATs, Tat is potentially able to control the acetylation-dependent cellular gene expression. Modulates the expression of many cellular genes involved in cell survival, proliferation or in coding for cytokines o
   3131..3244    +  CDS            vpu (fragment): VPU_HV1S1 - Experimental evidence at protein level: Swiss-Prot protein existence level 1. Enhances virion budding by targeting host CD4 and Tetherin/BST2 to proteasome degradation. Degradation of CD4 prevents any unwanted premature interactions between viral Env and its host receptor CD4 in the endoplasmic reticulum. Degradation of antiretroviral protein Tetherin/BST2 is important for virion budding, as BST2 tethers new viral particles to the host cell membrane. Mechanistically, Vpu bridges either CD4 or BST2 to BTRC, a substrate recognition subunit of the Skp1/Cullin/F-box protein E3 ubiquiti
   3307..4242    +  CDS            hRluc: Renilla luciferase human codon-optimized
   4247..5434    +  CDS            env (fragment): ENV_HV1A2 - Experimental evidence at protein level: Swiss-Prot protein existence level 1. [Transmembrane protein gp41]: Acts as a class I viral fusion protein. Under the current model, the protein has at least 3 conformational states: pre-fusion native state, pre-hairpin intermediate state, and post-fusion hairpin state. During fusion of viral and target intracellular membranes, the coiled coil regions (heptad repeats) assume a trimer-of-hairpins structure, positioning the fusion peptide in close proximity to the C-terminal region of the ectodomain. The formation of this structure appears to d
   5542..6009    +  CDS            env (fragment): ENV_HV1A2 - Experimental evidence at protein level: Swiss-Prot protein existence level 1. [Transmembrane protein gp41]: Acts as a class I viral fusion protein. Under the current model, the protein has at least 3 conformational states: pre-fusion native state, pre-hairpin intermediate state, and post-fusion hairpin state. During fusion of viral and target intracellular membranes, the coiled coil regions (heptad repeats) assume a trimer-of-hairpins structure, positioning the fusion peptide in close proximity to the C-terminal region of the ectodomain. The formation of this structure appears to d
   6012..6197    +  CDS            nef (fragment): NEF_HV1Z2 - Experimental evidence at protein level: Swiss-Prot protein existence level 1. Extracellular Nef protein targets CD4(+) T-lymphocytes for apoptosis by interacting with CXCR4 surface receptors. From Human immunodeficiency virus type 1 group M subtype D (isolate Z2/CDC-Z34) (HIV-1).
   6199..6820    +  LTR            3' LTR: 3' long terminal repeat (LTR) from HIV-1
   6820..6977    +  CDS            lacZα (fragment): LacZα fragment of β-galactosidase; lacZ fragment
   6983..7082    -  misc_feature   bom (fragment): basis of mobility region from pBR322
   7184..1       -  CDS            rop (fragment) (across the origin): Rop protein, which maintains plasmids at low copy number; rop
>Addgene plasmid #147108 | pCMV128-Rluc-CTE-GAG_O | depositor full sequence | sequence record 289555 | Full Sequence
GACGAAAGGGCCTCGTGATACGCCTATTTTTATAGGTTAATGTCATGATAATAATGGTTTCTTAGACGTC
AGGTGGCACTTTTCGGGGAAATGTGCGCGGAACCCCTATTTGTTTATTTTTCTAAATACATTCAAATATG
TATCCGCTCATGAGACAATAACCCTGATAAATGCTTCAATAATATTGAAAAAGGAAGAGTATGAGTATTC
AACATTTCCGTGTCGCCCTTATTCCCTTTTTTGCGGCATTTTGCCTTCCTGTTTTTGCTCACCCAGAAAC
GCTGGTGAAAGTAAAAGATGCTGAAGATCAGTTGGGTGCACGAGTGGGTTACATCGAACTGGATCTCAAC
AGCGGTAAGATCCTTGAGAGTTTTCGCCCCGAAGAACGTTTTCCAATGATGAGCACTTTTAAAGTTCTGC
TATGTGGCGCGGTATTATCCCGTATTGACGCCGGGCAAGAGCAACTCGGTCGCCGCATACACTATTCTCA
GAATGACTTGGTTGAGTACTCACCAGTCACAGAAAAGCATCTTACGGATGGCATGACAGTAAGAGAATTA
TGCAGTGCTGCCATAACCATGAGTGATAACACTGCGGCCAACTTACTTCTGACAACGATCGGAGGACCGA
AGGAGCTAACCGCTTTTTTGCACAACATGGGGGATCATGTAACTCGCCTTGATCGTTGGGAACCGGAGCT
GAATGAAGCCATACCAAACGACGAGCGTGACACCACGATGCCTGTAGCAATGGCAACAACGTTGCGCAAA
CTATTAACTGGCGAACTACTTACTCTAGCTTCCCGGCAACAATTAATAGACTGGATGGAGGCGGATAAAG
TTGCAGGACCACTTCTGCGCTCGGCCCTTCCGGCTGGCTGGTTTATTGCTGATAAATCTGGAGCCGGTGA
GCGTGGGTCTCGCGGTATCATTGCAGCACTGGGGCCAGATGGTAAGCCCTCCCGTATCGTAGTTATCTAC
ACGACGGGGAGTCAGGCAACTATGGATGAACGAAATAGACAGATCGCTGAGATAGGTGCCTCACTGATTA
AGCATTGGTAACTGTCAGACCAAGTTTACTCATATATACTTTAGATTGATTTAAAACTTCATTTTTAATT
TAAAAGGATCTAGGTGAAGATCCTTTTTGATAATCTCATGACCAAAATCCCTTAACGTGAGTTTTCGTTC
CACTGAGCGTCAGACCCCGTAGAAAAGATCAAAGGATCTTCTTGAGATCCTTTTTTTCTGCGCGTAATCT
GCTGCTTGCAAACAAAAAAACCACCGCTACCAGCGGTGGTTTGTTTGCCGGATCAAGAGCTACCAACTCT
TTTTCCGAAGGTAACTGGCTTCAGCAGAGCGCAGATACCAAATACTGTCCTTCTAGTGTAGCCGTAGTTA
GGCCACCACTTCAAGAACTCTGTAGCACCGCCTACATACCTCGCTCTGCTAATCCTGTTACCAGTGGCTG
CTGCCAGTGGCGATAAGTCGTGTCTTACCGGGTTGGACTCAAGACGATAGTTACCGGATAAGGCGCAGCG
GTCGGGCTGAACGGGGGGTTCGTGCACACAGCCCAGCTTGGAGCGAACGACCTACACCGAACTGAGATAC
CTACAGCGTGAGCATTGAGAAAGCGCCACGCTTCCCGAAGGGAGAAAGGCGGACAGGTATCCGGTAAGCG
GCAGGGTCGGAACAGGAGAGCGCACGAGGGAGCTTCCAGGGGGAAACGCCTGGTATCTTTATAGTCCTGT
CGGGTTTCGCCACCTCTGACTTGAGCGTCGATTTTTGTGATGCTCGTCAGGGGGGCGGAGCCTATGGAAA
AACGCCAGCAACGCGGCCTTTTTACGGTTCCTGGCCTTTTGCTGGCCTTTTGCTCACATGTTCTTTCCTG
CGTTATCCCCTGATTCTGTGGATAACCGTATTACCGCCTTTGAGTGAGCTGATACCGCTCGCCGCAGCCG
AACGACCGAGCGCAGCGAGTCAGTGAGCGAGGAAGCGGAAGAGCGCCCAATACGCAAACCGCCTCTCCCC
GCGCGTTGGCCGATTCATTAATGCAGCTGGCACGACAGGTTTCCCGACTGGAAAGCGGGCAGTGAGCGCA
ACGCAATTAATGTGAGTTAGCTCACTCATTAGGCACCCCAGGCTTTACACTTTATGCTTCCGGCTCGTAT
GTTGTGTGGAATTGTGAGCGGATAACAATTTCACACAGGAAACAGCTATGACCATGATTACGCCAAGCTT
GCATGCCTGCAGGTCGAGGTCGACCCATTGCATACGTTGTATCCATATCATAATATGTACATTTATATTG
GCTCATGTCCAACATTACCGCCATGTTGACATTGATTATTGACTAGTTATTAATAGTAATCAATTACGGG
GTCATTAGTTCATAGCCCATATATGGAGTTCCGCGTTACATAACTTACGGTAAATGGCCCGCCTGGCTGA
CCGCCCAACGACCCCCGCCCATTGACGTCAATAATGACGTATGTTCCCATAGTAACGCCAATAGGGACTT
TCCATTGACGTCAATGGGTGGAGTATTTACGGTAAACTGCCCACTTGGCAGTACATCAAGTGTATCATAT
GCCAAGTACGCCCCCTATTGACGTCAATGACGGTAAATGGCCCGCCTGGCATTATGCCCAGTACATGACC
TTATGGGACTTTCCTACTTGGCAGTACATCTACGTATTAGTCATCGCTATTACCATGGTGATGCGGTTTT
GGCAGTACATCAATGGGCGTGGATAGCGGTTTGACTCACGGGGATTTCCAAGTCTCCACCCCATTGACGT
CAATGGGAGTTTGTTTTGGCACCAAAATCAACGGGACTTTCCAAAATGTCGTAACAACTCCGCCCCATTG
ACGCAAATGGGCGGTAGGCGTGTACGGTGGGAGGTCTATATAAGCAGAGTCTAGAGCCCTGGAAGCATCC
AGGAAGTCAGCCTAGGACTGCTTGTAACAATTGCTATTGTAAAAAGTGTTGCTTTCATTGCTACGCGTGT
TTCACAAGAAAAGGCTTAGGCATCTCCTTGATCAGGAAGAAGCGGAGACAGCGACGAAGAGCTCCTCAGG
ACAGTCAGACTCATCAAGCTTCTCTATCAAAGCAGTAAGTAGTAAATGTAATGCAATCTTTACAAATATT
AGCAATAGTATCATTAGTAGTAGTAGCAATAATAGCAATAGTTGTGTGGACCATAGTACTCATAGAATAT
AGGAAAATATTAAGACAAAGAAAATAGACAGATTAATTGATAGAATAAGAGAAAAAGCAGAAGACAGTGG
CGGCCGCACAGCCACCATGGCTTCCAAGGTGTACGACCCCGAGCAACGCAAACGCATGATCACTGGGCCT
CAGTGGTGGGCTCGCTGCAAGCAAATGAACGTGCTGGACTCCTTCATCAACTACTATGATTCCGAGAAGC
ACGCCGAGAACGCCGTGATTTTTCTGCATGGTAACGCTGCCTCCAGCTACCTGTGGAGGCACGTCGTGCC
TCACATCGAGCCCGTGGCTAGATGCATCATCCCTGATCTGATCGGAATGGGTAAGTCCGGCAAGAGCGGG
AATGGCTCATATCGCCTCCTGGATCACTACAAGTACCTCACCGCTTGGTTCGAGCTGCTGAACCTTCCAA
AGAAAATCATCTTTGTGGGCCACGACTGGGGGGCTTGTCTGGCCTTTCACTACTCCTACGAGCACCAAGA
CAAGATCAAGGCCATCGTCCATGCTGAGAGTGTCGTGGACGTGATCGAGTCCTGGGACGAGTGGCCTGAC
ATCGAGGAGGATATCGCCCTGATCAAGAGCGAAGAGGGCGAGAAAATGGTGCTTGAGAATAACTTCTTCG
TCGAGACCATGCTCCCAAGCAAGATCATGCGGAAACTGGAGCCTGAGGAGTTCGCTGCCTACCTGGAGCC
ATTCAAGGAGAAGGGCGAGGTTAGACGGCCTACCCTCTCCTGGCCTCGCGAGATCCCTCTCGTTAAGGGA
GGCAAGCCCGACGTCGTCCAGATTGTCCGCAACTACAACGCCTACCTTCGGGCCAGCGACGATCTGCCTA
AGATGTTCATCGAGTCCGACCCTGGGTTCTTTTCCAACGCTATTGTCGAGGGAGCTAAGAAGTTCCCTAA
CACCGAGTTCGTGAAGGTGAAGGGCCTCCACTTCAGCCAGGAGGACGCTCCAGATGAAATGGGTAAGTAC
ATCAAGAGCTTCGTGGAGCGCGTGCTGAAGAACGAGCAGTAAGGATCCTCTAGTCTGTGTTACTTTAAAT
TGCACTGATTTGGGGAAGGCTACTAATACCAATAGTAGTAATTGGAAAGAAGAAATAAAAGGAGAAATAA
AAAACTGCTCTTTCAATATCACCACAAGCATAAGAGATAAGATTCAGAAAGAAAATGCACTTTTTCGTAA
CCTTGATGTAGTACCAATAGATAATGCTAGTACTACTACCAACTATACCAACTATAGGTTGATACATTGT
AACAGATCAGTCATTACACAGGCCTGTCCAAAGGTATCATTTGAGCCAATTCCCATACATTATTGTACCC
CGGCTGGTTTTGCGATTCTAAAGTGTAATAATAAAACGTTCAATGGAAAAGGACCATGTACAAATGTCAG
CACAGTACAATGTACACATGGAATTAGGCCAATAGTGTCAACTCAACTGCTGTTAAATGGCAGTCTAGCA
GAAGAAGAGGTAGTAATTAGATCTGACAATTTCACGAACAATGCTAAAACCATAATAGTACAGCTGAATG
AATCTGTAGCAATTAACTGTACAAGACCCAACAACAATACAAGAAAAAGTATCTATATAGGACCAGGGAG
AGCATTTCATACAACAGGAAGAATAATAGGAGATATAAGAAAAGCACATTGTAACATTAGTAGAGCACAA
TGGAATAACACTTTAGAACAGATAGTTAAAAAATTAAGAGAACAGTTTGGGAATAATAAAACAATAGTCT
TTAATCAATCCTCAGGAGGGGACCCAGAAATTGTAATGCACAGTTTTAATTGTAGAGGGGAATTTTTCTA
CTGTAATACAACACAACTGTTTAATAATACATGGAGGTTAAATCACACTGAAGGAACTAAAGGAAATGAC
ACAATCATACTCCCATGTAGAATAAAACAAATTATAAACATGTGGCAGGAAGTAGGAAAAGCAATGTATG
CCCCTCCCATTGGAGGACAAATTAGTTGTTCATCAAATATTACAGGGCTGCTATTAACAAGAGATGGTGG
TACAAATGTAACTAATGACACCGAGGTCTTCAGACCTGGAGGAGGAGATATGAGGGACAATTGGAGAAGT
GAATTATATAAATATAAAGTAATAAAAATTGAACCATTAGGAATAGCACCCACCAAGGCAAAGAGAAGAG
TGGTGCAGAGAGAAAAAAGAGCAGTGGGAATAGTAGGAGCTATGGGGCCCAGACCACCTCCCCTGCGAGC
TAAGCTGGACAGCCAATGACGGGTAAGAGAGTGACATTTTTCACTAACCTAGAGCAGGAGGGCCGTCAGA
GCTACTGCCTAATCCAAAGACGGGTAAAAGTGATAAAAATGTATCACTCCAACCTAGAGCAGGCGCAGCT
TCCGAGGGATTCCCGGGTAGGGATTTGGGGTTGCTCTGGAAAACTCATTTGCACCACTGCTGTGCCTTGG
AATGCTAGTTGGAGTAATAAATCTCTGGAAGACATTTGGGATAACATGACCTGGATGCAGTGGGAAAGAG
AAATTGACAATTACACAAACACAATATACACCTTACTTGAAGAATCGCAGAACCAACAAGAAAAGAATGA
ACAAGAATTATTAGAATTGGATAAGTGGGCAAGTTTGTGGAATTGGTTTAGCATAACAAACTGGCTGTGG
TATATAAAGATATTCATAATGATAGTAGGAGGCTTGGTAGGTTTAAGAATAGTTTTTGCTGTGCTTTCTA
TAGTGAATAGAGTTAGGCAGGGATACTCACCATTGTCATTTCAGACCCGCCTCCCAGTCCTCGAGACCTG
GAAAAACATGGAGCAATCACAAGTAGCAATACAGCAGCTACTAATGCTGATTGTGCCTGGCTAGAAGCAC
AAGAGGAGGAAGAGGTGGGTTTTCCAGTCAGACCTCAGGTACCTTTAAGACCAATGACTTACAAGGCAGC
TTTAGATATTAGCCACTTTTTAAAAGAAAAGGGGGGACTGGAAGGGCTAATTTGGTCCCAAAGAAGACAA
GAGATCCTTGATCTGTGGATCTACCACACACAAGGCTACTTCCCTGATTGGCAGAATTACACACCAGGGC
CAGGGATCAGATATCCACTGACCTTTGGATGGTGCTTCAAGCTAGTACCAGTTGAGCCAGAGAAGGTAGA
AGAGGCCAATGAAGGAGAGAACAACAGCTTGTTACACCCTATGAGCCTGCATGGGATGGAGGACGCGGAG
AAAGAAGTGTTAGTGTGGAGGTTTGACAGCAAACTAGCATTTCATCACATGGCCCGAGAGCTGCATCCGG
AGTACTACAAAGACTGCTGACATCGAGCTTTCTACAAGGGACTTTCCGCTGGGGACTTTCCAGGGAGGCG
TGGCCTGGGCGGGACTGGGGAGTGGCGTCCCTCAGATGCTGCATATAAGCAGCTGCTTTTTGCCTGTACT
GGGTCTCTCTGGTTAGACCAGATCTGAGCCTGGGAGCTCTCTGGCTAACTAGGGAACCCACTGCTTAAGC
CTCAATAAAGCTTGCCTTGAGTGCTTCAAGTAGTGTGTGCCCGTCTGTTGTGTGACTCTGGTAACTAGAG
ATCCCTCAGACCCTTTTAGTCAGTGTGGAATTCACTGGCCGTCGTTTTACAACGTCGTGACTGGGAAAAC
CCTGGCGTTACCCAACTTAATCGCCTTGCAGCACATCCCCCTTTCGCCAGCTGGCGTAATAGCGAAGAGG
CCCGCACCGATCGCCCTTCCCAACAGTTGCGCAGCCTGAATGGCGAATGGCGCCTGATGCGGTATTTTCT
CCTTACGCATCTGTGCGGTATTTCACACCGCATATGGTGCACTCTCAGTACAATCTGCTCTGATGCCGCA
TAGTTAAGCCAGCCCCGACACCCGCCAACACCCGCTGACGCGCCCTGACGGGCTTGTCTGCTCCCGGCAT
CCGCTTACAGACAAGCTGTGACCGTCTCCGGGAGCTGCATGTGTCAGAGGTTTTCACCGTCATCACCGAA
ACGCGCGA
